Addgene plasmid #164138: Cre-responsive Cas9 expressing transposon library vector
Purpose: (Empty Backbone) Backbone for transposon stgRNA library construction (library 4) (SpCas9 expression is induced upon Cre-loxP recombination.)
Depositing lab: Hyongbum Kim. Depositing organization: Yonsei University Health System. Publication: Recording of elapsed time and temporal information about biological events using Cas9. Park J, Lim JM, Jung I, Heo SJ, Park J, Chang Y, Kim HK, Jung D, Yu JH, Min S, Yoon S, Cho SR, Park T, Kim HH. Cell. 2021 Jan 28. pii: S0092-8674(21)00014-3. doi: 10.1016/j.cell.2021.01.014. PubMed 33539780.
Backbone
  Vector backbone: pT2
  Backbone size (bp): 3000
  Vector type: Mammalian Expression, Cre/Lox, CRISPR, Synthetic Biology
  Promoter: human U6, EF-1a
  Selectable markers: Puromycin
Growth in bacteria
  Bacterial resistance: Ampicillin, 100 μg/mL
  Growth temperature: 30°C
  Growth strain: NEB Stable
  Growth instructions: Due to innate characteristic of high recombination rate, this vector should be checked for undesired recombination by cutting the specific cut sites with restriction enzyme.
  Copy number: High Copy
Gene/Insert
  Cloning method: Unknown
  Sequencing primers: 5′ GGCACCGGAGCCTTAAAAGG; 3′ GAATAAATGAAAGCTTGCAGATCTGC
Terms and licenses: Academic/Nonprofit Terms; Industry Terms: Not Available to Industry
How to cite: Cre-responsive Cas9 expressing transposon library vector was a gift from Hyongbum Kim (Addgene plasmid # 164138 ; http://n2t.net/addgene:164138 ; RRID:Addgene_164138)
