[The description below was written by a language model from this plasmid's Addgene catalogue record and pLannotate feature annotations shown in this document.]
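Description:
The Cre-responsive Cas9 expressing transposon library vector is a 12.4 kb empty backbone built on pT2, a Sleeping Beauty-type transposon plasmid. It is intended for mammalian expression and for constructing a self-targeting guide RNA (stgRNA) library, designated library 4. In bacteria it replicates from a high-copy ColE1/pUC origin and is selected with ampicillin through AmpR. It also carries an f1 origin and pBluescript-derived lac/T3/MCS remnants. The record notes that the plasmid is prone to recombination, which is consistent with its many repeated elements. The transposon inverted repeats are not annotated as such, although a short match to SB100X lies near one end of the cargo.

The payload lies between a bGH poly(A) signal and a downstream SV40 poly(A). On the reverse strand, a human U6 promoter sits upstream of an SpCas9 gRNA scaffold, presumably where library guides are inserted. Next to it, an EF-1α promoter drives a puromycin resistance gene for mammalian selection, with a short mRuby3-like fragment between the two. Facing the other way are three tandem SV40 poly(A) signals, followed by SpCas9 and an mClover3 green reporter; how the two are linked is not annotated. Oppositely oriented loxP and lox2272 pairs interleave around the U6/EF-1α segment in a FLEx/DIO-like arrangement. The feature layout suggests that Cre inverts the promoter block and excises the stop cassette, placing EF-1α upstream of Cas9, though the record states only that Cas9 expression is induced upon Cre-loxP recombination. After genomic integration by transposition, the vector allows Cre-triggered Cas9 editing of stgRNA targets. The associated publication concerns recording elapsed time and biological events using Cas9.
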