Features (pLannotate 1.2.2; 34 found; start..end, strand, type, name):
     81..117     +  misc_feature   HA-R (fragment): right homology arm from the adeno-associated virus integration site (AAVS1) within intron 1 of the human PPP1R12C gene
    312..536     +  polyA_signal   bGH poly(A) signal: bovine growth hormone polyadenylation signal
    564..597     +  protein_bind   lox2272: Cre-mediated recombination occurs in the 8-bp core sequence (GGATACTT). lox2272 sites are compatible with each other, but incompatible with loxP or loxN sites (Lee and Saito, 1988). Cre recombinase
    625..1224    -  CDS            PuroR (fragment): puromycin N-acetyltransferase; pac from Streptomyces; confers resistance to puromycin
   1238..1269    -  CDS            mRuby3 (fragment): monomeric red fluorescent protein derived from mRuby2, with improved brightness and photostability (Bajar et al., 2016)
   1270..1303    +  protein_bind   loxP: Cre-mediated recombination occurs in the 8-bp core sequence (GCATACAT). Cre recombinase
   1310..2487    -  promoter       EF-1α promoter: strong constitutive promoter for human elongation factor EF-1α
   2515..2587    -  misc_RNA       gRNA scaffold: guide RNA scaffold for the Streptococcus pyogenes CRISPR/Cas9 system
   2615..2855    -  promoter       U6 promoter: RNA polymerase III promoter for human U6 snRNA
   2867..2900    -  protein_bind   lox2272: Cre-mediated recombination occurs in the 8-bp core sequence (GGATACTT). lox2272 sites are compatible with each other, but incompatible with loxP or loxN sites (Lee and Saito, 1988). Cre recombinase
   2981..3064    +  CDS            large T antigen (fragment): large T antigen from SV40 (simian virus 40)
   3087..3221    +  polyA_signal   SV40 poly(A) signal: SV40 polyadenylation signal
   3235..3318    +  CDS            large T antigen (fragment): large T antigen from SV40 (simian virus 40)
   3341..3475    +  polyA_signal   SV40 poly(A) signal: SV40 polyadenylation signal
   3489..3572    +  CDS            large T antigen (fragment): large T antigen from SV40 (simian virus 40)
   3595..3729    +  polyA_signal   SV40 poly(A) signal: SV40 polyadenylation signal
   3755..3784    +  misc_feature   cPPT/CTS (fragment): central polypurine tract and central termination sequence of HIV-1
   3789..3822    -  protein_bind   loxP: Cre-mediated recombination occurs in the 8-bp core sequence (GCATACAT). Cre recombinase
   3838..7941    +  CDS            cas9: CAS9_STRP1 - Also known as csn1 From Streptococcus pyogenes serotype M1.
   8086..8802    +  CDS            mClover3: mClover3 is a basic (constitutively fluorescent) green/yellow fluorescent protein published in 2016, derived from Aequorea victoria. It is reported to be a rapidly-maturing monomer with high acid sensitivity.
   8857..8938    -  polyA_signal   SV40 poly(A) signal: SV40 polyadenylation signal
   8961..9029    -  CDS            large T antigen (fragment): large T antigen from SV40 (simian virus 40)
   9054..9123    +  CDS            SB100X (fragment): hyperactive variant of the Sleeping Beauty transposase (Mátés et al., 2009)
   9567..9593    +  misc_feature   MCS (fragment): pBluescript multiple cloning site
   9606..9624    -  promoter       T3 promoter: promoter for bacteriophage T3 RNA polymerase
   9667..9689    -  protein_bind   lac operator (fragment): The lac repressor binds to the lac operator to inhibit transcription in E. coli. This inhibition can be relieved by adding lactose or isopropyl-β-D-thiogalactopyranoside (IPTG). lac repressor encoded by lacI
   9693..9723    -  promoter       lac promoter: promoter for the E. coli lac operon
   9738..9759    -  protein_bind   CAP binding site: CAP binding activates transcription in the presence of cAMP. E. coli catabolite activator protein
   9772..9864    -  CDS            lacI (fragment): lac repressor; lacI; The lac repressor binds to the lac operator to inhibit transcription in E. coli. This inhibition can be relieved by adding lactose or isopropyl-β-D-thiogalactopyranoside (IPTG).
  10047..10635   -  rep_origin     ori: high-copy-number ColE1/pMB1/pBR322/pUC origin of replication
  10806..11666   -  CDS            AmpR: β-lactamase; bla; confers resistance to ampicillin, carbenicillin, and related antibiotics
  11667..11771   -  promoter       AmpR promoter: bla
  11798..12253   +  rep_origin     f1 ori (sequence partly withheld): f1 bacteriophage origin of replication; arrow indicates direction of (+) strand synthesis
  12257..40      -  CDS            lacZα (fragment) (across the origin): LacZα fragment of β-galactosidase; lacZ fragment
>Addgene plasmid #164138 | Cre-responsive Cas9 expressing transposon library vector | addgene full sequence | sequence record 333975 | Addgene NGS Result
GGGTTTTCCCAGTCACGACGTTGTAAAACGACGGCCAGTGGCGCGCCTACAGTTGAAGTCGGAAGTTTAC
ATACACTTAAGGACAGGATTGGTGACAGAAAAGCCCCATCCTTAGGCAGCTAGTCAGGTAGTAAAAGGTC
TCAACTAGGCAGTGGCAGAGCAGGATTCAAATTCAGGGCTGTTGTGATGCCTCCGCAGACTCTGAGCGCC
ACCTGGTGGTAATTTGTCTGTGCCTCTTCTGACGTGGAAGAACAGCAACTAACACACTAACACGGCATTT
ACTATGGGCCAGCCATTGTTCTAAGCTAGCCCTGTGCCTTCTAGTTGCCAGCCATCTGTTGTTTGCCCCT
CCCCCGTGCCTTCCTTGACCCTGGAAGGTGCCACTCCCACTGTCCTTTCCTAATAAAATGAGGAAATTGC
ATCGCATTGTCTGAGTAGGTGTCATTCTATTCTGGGGGGTGGGGTGGGGCAGGACAGCAAGGGGGAGGAT
TGGGAAGACAATAGCAGGCATGCTGGGGATGCGGTGGGCTCTATGGGGTACCTCGTATGCCGTCTTCTGC
TTGATAACTTCGTATAGGATACTTTATACGAAGTTATAACTTACTTGTACAGCTCGTAACGCGTTCAGGC
ACCGGGCTTGCGGGTCATGCACCAGGTGCGCGGTCCTTCGGGCACCTCGACGTCGGCGGTGACGGTGAAG
CCGAGCCGCTCGTAGAAGGGGAGGTTGCGGGGCGCGGAGGTCTCCAGGAAGGCGGGCACCCCGGCGCGCT
CGGCCGCCTCCACTCCGGGGAGCACGACGGCGCTGCCCAGACCCTTGCCCTGGTGGTCGGGCGAGACTCC
GACGGTGGCCAGGAACCACGCGGGCTCCTTGGGCCGGTGCGGCGCCAGGAGGCCTTCCATCTGTTGCTGC
GCGGCCAGCCGGGAACCGCTCAACTCGGCCATGCGCGGGCCGATCTCGGCGAACACCGCCCCCGCTTCGA
CGCTCTCCGGCGTGGTCCAGACCGCCACGGCGGCGCCGTCGTCCGCGACCCACACCTTGCCGATGTCGAG
CCCGACGCGCGTGAGGAAGAGTTCTTGCAGCTCGGTGACCCGCTCGATGTGGCGGTCCGGATCGACGGTG
TGGCGCGTGGCGGGGTAGTCGGCGAACGCGGCGGCGAGGGTGCGTACGGCCCTGGGGACGTCGTCGCGGG
TGGCGAGGCGCACCGTGGGCTTGTACTCGGTCATGGTGGCGATATCATGTAAGTTGTCACGAAGTTGCAG
TGCAGATGGATAACTTCGTATAGCATACATTATACGAAGTTATCGTACGTCACGACACCTGAAATGGAAG
AAAAAAACTTTGAACCACTGTCTGAGGCTTGAGAATGAACCAAGATCCAAACTCAAAAAGGGCAAATTCC
AAGGAGAATTACATCAAGTGCCAAGCTGGCCTAACTTCAGTCTCCACCCACTCAGTGTGGGGAAACTCCA
TCGCATAAAACCCCTCCCCCCAACCTGAAGACGACGTACTCCAAAAGCTCGAGAACTAATCGAGGTGCCT
GGACGGCGCCCGGTACTCCGTGGAGTCACATGAAGCGACGGCTGAGGACGGAAAGGCCCTTTTCCTTTGT
GTGGGTGACTCACCCGCCCGCTCTCCCGAGCGCCGCGTCCTCCATTTTGAGCTCCCTGCAGCAGGGCCGG
GAAGCGGCCATCTTTCCGCTCACGCAACTGGTGCCGACCGGGCCAGCCTTGCCGCCCAGGGCGGGGCGAT
ACACGGCGGCGCGAGGCCAGGCACCAGAGCAGGCCGGCCAGCTTGAGACTACCCCCGTCCGATTCTCGGT
GGCCGCGCTCGCAGGCCCCGCCTCGCCGAACATGTGCGCTGGGACGCACGGGCCCCGTCGCCGCCCGCGG
CCCCAAAAACCGAAATACCAGTGTGCAGATCTTGGCCCGCATTTACAAGACTATCTTGCCAGAAAAAAAG
CGTCGCAGCAGGTCATCAAAAATTTTAAATGGCTAGAGACTTATCGAAAGCAGCGAGACAGGCGCGAAGG
TGCCACCAGATTCGCACGCGGCGGCCCCAGCGCCCAGGCCAGGCCTCAACTCAAGCACGAGGCGAAGGGG
CTCCTTAAGCGCAAGGCCTCGAACTCTCCCACCCACTTCCAACCCGAAGCTCGGGATCAAGAATCACGTA
CTGCAGCCAGTGGAAGTAATTCAAGGCACGCAAGGGCCATAACCCGTAAAGAGGCCAGGCCCGCGGGAAC
CACACACGGCACTTACCTGTGTTCTGGCGGCAAACCCGTTGCGAAAAAGAACGTTCACGGCGACTACTGC
ACTTATATACGGTTCTCCCCCACCCTCGGGAAAAAGGCGGAGCCAGTACACGACATCACTTTCCCAGTTT
ACCCCGCGCCACCTTCTCTAGGCACCGGATCAATTGCCGACCCCTCCCCCCAACTTCTCGGGGACTGTGG
GCGATGTGCGCTCTGCCCACTGACGGGCACCGGAGCCTTAAAAGGCGCGTCTAGAATAAAAAAAGCACCG
ACTCGGTGCCACTTTTTCAAGTTGATAACGGACTAGCCTTAGGTTAACTTGCTATTTCTAGCTCTAACCC
AGAGACGTCCGTCTCCGGTGTTTCGTCCTTTCCACAAGATATATAAAGCCAAGAAATCGAAATACTTTCA
AGTTACGGTAAGCATATGATAGTCCATTTTAAAACATAATTTTAAAACTGCAAACTACCCAAGAAATTAT
TACTTTCTACGTCACGTATTTTGTACTAATATCTTTGTGTTTACAGTCAAATTAATTCTAATTATCTCTC
TAACAGCCTTGTATCGTATATGCAAATATGAAGGAATCATGGGAAATAGGCCCTCACTAGTTTTTTATAA
CTTCGTATAAAGTATCCTATACGAAGTTATCCTAGACCGGTTTTTAAAAGAAAAGGGGAATAAATGAAAG
CTTGCAGATCTGCGACTCTAGAGGATCTGCGACTCTAGAGGATCATAATCAGCCATACCACATTTGTAGA
GGTTTTACTTGCTTTAAAAAACCTCCCACACCTCCCCCTGAACCTGAAACATAAAATGAATGCAATTGTT
GTTGTTAACTTGTTTATTGCAGCTTATAATGGTTACAAATAAAGCAATAGCATCACAAATTTCACAAATA
AAGCATTTTTTTCACTGCATTCTAGTTGTGGTTTGTCCAAACTCATCAATGTATCTTATCATGTCTGGAT
CTGCGACTCTAGAGGATCATAATCAGCCATACCACATTTGTAGAGGTTTTACTTGCTTTAAAAAACCTCC
CACACCTCCCCCTGAACCTGAAACATAAAATGAATGCAATTGTTGTTGTTAACTTGTTTATTGCAGCTTA
TAATGGTTACAAATAAAGCAATAGCATCACAAATTTCACAAATAAAGCATTTTTTTCACTGCATTCTAGT
TGTGGTTTGTCCAAACTCATCAATGTATCTTATCATGTCTGGATCTGCGACTCTAGAGGATCATAATCAG
CCATACCACATTTGTAGAGGTTTTACTTGCTTTAAAAAACCTCCCACACCTCCCCCTGAACCTGAAACAT
AAAATGAATGCAATTGTTGTTGTTAACTTGTTTATTGCAGCTTATAATGGTTACAAATAAAGCAATAGCA
TCACAAATTTCACAAATAAAGCATTTTTTTCACTGCATTCTAGTTGTGGTTTGTCCAAACTCATCAATGT
ATCTTATCATGTCTGGATCCCCATCAAGCTGATCCGGAACCCTTCAAAAACAAATTACAAAAATTCAAAA
TTTTGATCATAACTTCGTATAATGTATGCTATACGAAGTTATGCTCCCGGGGCCACCATGGACAAGAAGT
ACAGCATCGGCCTGGACATCGGTACCAACAGCGTGGGCTGGGCCGTGATCACCGACGAGTACAAGGTGCC
CAGCAAGAAGTTCAAGGTGCTGGGCAACACCGACCGCCACAGCATCAAGAAGAACCTGATCGGCGCCCTG
CTGTTCGACAGCGGCGAGACCGCCGAGGCCACCCGCCTGAAGCGCACCGCCCGCCGCCGCTACACCCGCC
GCAAGAACCGCATCTGCTACCTGCAGGAGATCTTCAGCAACGAGATGGCCAAGGTGGACGACAGCTTCTT
CCACCGCCTGGAGGAGAGCTTCCTGGTGGAGGAGGACAAGAAGCACGAGCGCCACCCCATCTTCGGCAAC
ATCGTGGACGAGGTGGCCTACCACGAGAAGTACCCCACCATCTACCACCTGCGCAAGAAGCTGGTGGACA
GCACCGACAAGGCCGACCTGCGCCTGATCTACCTGGCCCTGGCCCACATGATCAAGTTCCGCGGCCACTT
CCTGATCGAGGGCGACCTGAACCCCGACAACAGCGACGTGGACAAGCTGTTCATCCAGCTGGTGCAGACC
TACAACCAGCTGTTCGAGGAGAACCCCATCAACGCCAGCGGCGTGGACGCCAAGGCCATCCTGAGCGCCC
GCCTGAGCAAGAGCCGCCGCCTGGAGAACCTGATCGCCCAGCTGCCCGGCGAGAAGAAGAACGGCCTGTT
CGGCAACCTGATCGCCCTGAGCCTGGGCCTGACCCCCAACTTCAAGAGCAACTTCGACCTGGCCGAGGAC
GCCAAGCTGCAGCTGAGCAAGGACACCTACGACGACGACCTGGACAACCTGCTGGCCCAGATCGGCGACC
AGTACGCCGACCTGTTCCTGGCCGCCAAGAACCTGAGCGACGCCATCCTGCTGAGCGACATCCTGCGCGT
GAACACCGAGATCACCAAGGCCCCCCTGAGCGCCAGCATGATCAAGCGCTACGACGAGCACCACCAGGAC
CTGACCCTGCTGAAGGCCCTGGTGCGCCAGCAGCTGCCCGAGAAGTACAAGGAGATCTTCTTCGACCAGA
GCAAGAACGGCTACGCCGGCTACATCGACGGCGGCGCCAGCCAGGAGGAGTTCTACAAGTTCATCAAGCC
CATCCTGGAGAAGATGGACGGCACCGAGGAGCTGCTGGTGAAGCTGAACCGCGAGGACCTGCTGCGCAAG
CAGCGCACCTTCGACAACGGCAGCATCCCCCACCAGATCCACCTGGGCGAGCTGCACGCCATCCTGCGCC
GCCAGGAGGACTTCTACCCCTTCCTGAAGGACAACCGCGAGAAGATCGAGAAGATCCTGACCTTCCGCAT
CCCCTACTACGTGGGCCCCCTGGCCCGCGGCAACAGCCGCTTCGCCTGGATGACCCGCAAGAGCGAGGAG
ACCATCACCCCCTGGAACTTCGAGGAGGTGGTGGACAAGGGCGCCAGCGCCCAGAGCTTCATCGAGCGCA
TGACCAACTTCGACAAGAACCTGCCCAACGAGAAGGTGCTGCCCAAGCACAGCCTGCTGTACGAGTACTT
CACCGTGTACAACGAGCTGACCAAGGTGAAGTACGTGACCGAGGGCATGCGCAAGCCCGCCTTCCTGAGC
GGCGAGCAGAAGAAGGCCATCGTGGACCTGCTGTTCAAGACCAACCGCAAGGTGACCGTGAAGCAGCTGA
AGGAGGACTACTTCAAGAAGATCGAGTGCTTCGACAGCGTGGAGATCAGCGGCGTGGAGGACCGCTTCAA
CGCCAGCCTGGGCACCTACCACGACCTGCTGAAGATCATCAAGGACAAGGACTTCCTGGACAACGAGGAG
AACGAGGACATCCTGGAGGACATCGTGCTGACCCTGACCCTGTTCGAGGACCGCGAGATGATCGAGGAGC
GCCTGAAGACCTACGCCCACCTGTTCGACGACAAGGTGATGAAGCAGCTGAAGCGCCGCCGCTACACCGG
CTGGGGCCGCCTGAGCCGCAAGCTTATCAACGGCATCCGCGACAAGCAGAGCGGCAAGACCATCCTGGAC
TTCCTGAAGAGCGACGGCTTCGCCAACCGCAACTTCATGCAGCTGATCCACGACGACAGCCTGACCTTCA
AGGAGGACATCCAGAAGGCCCAGGTGAGCGGCCAGGGCGACAGCCTGCACGAGCACATCGCCAACCTGGC
CGGCAGCCCCGCCATCAAGAAGGGCATCCTGCAGACCGTGAAGGTGGTGGACGAGCTGGTGAAGGTGATG
GGCCGCCACAAGCCCGAGAACATCGTGATCGAGATGGCCCGCGAGAACCAGACCACCCAGAAGGGCCAGA
AGAACAGCCGCGAGCGCATGAAGCGCATCGAGGAGGGCATCAAGGAGCTGGGCAGCCAGATCCTGAAGGA
GCACCCCGTGGAGAACACCCAGCTGCAGAACGAGAAGCTGTACCTGTACTACCTGCAGAACGGCCGCGAC
ATGTACGTGGACCAGGAGCTGGACATCAACCGCCTGAGCGACTACGACGTGGACCACATCGTGCCCCAGA
GCTTCCTGAAGGACGACAGCATCGACAACAAGGTGCTGACCCGCAGCGACAAGAACCGCGGCAAGAGCGA
CAACGTGCCCAGCGAGGAGGTGGTGAAGAAGATGAAGAACTACTGGCGCCAGCTGCTGAACGCCAAGCTG
ATCACCCAGCGCAAGTTCGACAACCTGACCAAGGCCGAGCGCGGCGGCCTGAGCGAGCTGGACAAGGCCG
GCTTCATCAAGCGCCAGCTGGTGGAGACCCGCCAGATCACCAAGCACGTGGCCCAGATCCTGGACAGCCG
CATGAACACCAAGTACGACGAGAACGACAAGCTGATCCGCGAGGTGAAGGTGATCACCCTGAAGAGCAAG
CTGGTGAGCGACTTCCGCAAGGACTTCCAGTTCTACAAGGTGCGCGAGATCAACAACTACCACCACGCCC
ACGACGCCTACCTGAACGCCGTGGTGGGCACCGCCCTGATCAAGAAGTACCCCAAGCTGGAGAGCGAGTT
CGTGTACGGCGACTACAAGGTGTACGACGTGCGCAAGATGATCGCCAAGAGCGAGCAGGAGATCGGCAAG
GCCACCGCCAAGTACTTCTTCTACAGCAACATCATGAACTTCTTCAAGACCGAGATCACCCTGGCCAACG
GCGAGATCCGCAAGCGCCCCCTGATCGAGACCAACGGCGAGACCGGCGAGATCGTGTGGGACAAGGGCCG
CGACTTCGCCACCGTGCGCAAGGTGCTGAGCATGCCCCAGGTGAACATCGTGAAGAAGACCGAGGTGCAG
ACCGGCGGCTTCAGCAAGGAGAGCATCCTGCCCAAGCGCAACAGCGACAAGCTGATCGCCCGCAAGAAGG
ACTGGGACCCCAAGAAGTACGGCGGCTTCGACAGCCCCACCGTGGCCTACAGCGTGCTGGTGGTGGCCAA
GGTGGAGAAGGGCAAGAGCAAGAAGCTGAAGAGCGTGAAGGAGCTGCTGGGCATCACCATCATGGAGCGC
AGCAGCTTCGAGAAGAACCCCATCGACTTCCTGGAGGCCAAGGGCTACAAGGAGGTGAAGAAGGACCTGA
TCATCAAGCTGCCCAAGTACAGCCTGTTCGAGCTGGAGAACGGCCGCAAGCGCATGCTGGCCAGCGCCGG
CGAGCTGCAGAAGGGCAACGAGCTGGCCCTGCCCAGCAAGTACGTGAACTTCCTGTACCTGGCCAGCCAC
TACGAGAAGCTGAAGGGCAGCCCCGAGGACAACGAGCAGAAGCAGCTGTTCGTGGAGCAGCACAAGCACT
ACCTGGACGAGATCATCGAGCAGATCAGCGAGTTCAGCAAGCGCGTGATCCTGGCCGACGCCAACCTGGA
CAAGGTGCTGAGCGCCTACAACAAGCACCGCGACAAGCCCATCCGCGAGCAGGCCGAGAACATCATCCAC
CTGTTCACCCTGACCAACCTGGGCGCCCCCGCCGCCTTCAAGTACTTCGACACCACCATCGACCGCAAGC
GCTACACCAGCACCAAGGAGGTGCTGGACGCCACCCTGATCCACCAGAGCATCACCGGTCTGTACGAGAC
CCGCATCGACCTGAGCCAGCTGGGCGGCGACGGCGGCTCCGGACCTCCAAAGAAAAAGAGAAAAGTATAC
CCCTACGACGTGCCCGACTACGCCGAATTCGGAAGCGGGCAGTGCACCAACTACGCCCTGCTGAAGCTGG
CCGGCGACGTGGAGAGCAACCCCGGCCCCGGATCCATGGTGAGCAAGGGCGAGGAGCTGTTCACCGGGGT
GGTGCCCATCCTGGTCGAGCTGGACGGCGACGTAAACGGCCACAAGTTCAGCGTCCGCGGCGAGGGCGAG
GGCGATGCCACCAACGGCAAGCTGACCCTGAAGTTCATCTGCACCACCGGCAAGCTGCCCGTGCCCTGGC
CCACCCTCGTGACCACCTTCGGCTACGGCGTGGCCTGCTTCAGCCGCTACCCCGACCACATGAAGCAGCA
CGACTTCTTCAAGTCCGCCATGCCCGAAGGCTACGTCCAGGAGCGCACCATCTCTTTCAAGGACGACGGT
ACCTACAAGACCCGCGCCGAGGTGAAGTTCGAGGGCGACACCCTGGTGAACCGCATCGAGCTGAAGGGCA
TCGACTTCAAGGAGGACGGCAACATCCTGGGGCACAAGCTGGAGTACAACTTCAACAGCCACTACGTCTA
TATCACGGCCGACAAGCAGAAGAACTGCATCAAGGCTAACTTCAAGATCCGCCACAACGTTGAGGACGGC
AGCGTGCAGCTCGCCGACCACTACCAGCAGAACACCCCCATCGGCGACGGCCCCGTGCTGCTGCCCGACA
ACCACTACCTGAGCCATCAGTCCAAGCTGAGCAAAGACCCCAACGAGAAGCGCGATCACATGGTCCTGCT
GGAGTTCGTGACCGCCGCCGGGATTACACATGGCATGGACGAGCTGTACAAGTGACCCGGCGCGTTAAGT
CGAGCTCGATGAGTTTGGACAAACCACAACTAGAATGCAGTGAAAAAAATGCTTTATTTGTGAAATTTGT
GATGCTATTGCTTTATTTGTAACCATTATAAGCTGCAATAAACAAGTTAACAACAACAATTGCATTCATT
TTATGTTTCAGGTTCAGGGGGAGGTGTGGGAGGTTTTTTAAAGCAAGTAAAACCTCTACAAATGTGGTAC
TTAAGAGGGATCGATAAGGATCTAGCTTGTGGAAGGCTACTCGAAATGTTTGACCCAAGTTAAACAATTT
AAAGGCAATGCTACCAAATACTAATTGAGTGTATGTAAACTTCTGACCCACTGGGAATGTGATGAAAGAA
ATAAAAGCTGAAATGAATCATTCTCTCTACTATTATTCTGATATTTCACATTCTTAAAATAAAGTGGTCC
TAGGAGCTAGTCAGGTAGTAAAAGGTCTCAACTAGGCAGTGGCAGAGCAGGATTCAAATTCAGGGCTGTT
GTGATGCCTCCGCAGACTCTGAGCGCCACCTGGTGGTAATTTGTCTGTGCCTCTTCTGACGTGGAAGAAC
AGCAACTAACACACTAACACGGCATTTACTATGGGCCAGCCATTGTTCTAAGATCCTAACTGACCTAAGA
CAGGGAATTTTTACTAGGATTAAATGTCAGGAATTGTGAAAAAGTGAGTTTAAATGTATTTGGCTAAGGT
GTATGTAAACTTCCGACTTCAACTGTATAGGGATCCTCTAGCTAGAGTCGACCTCGAGGGGGGGCCCGGT
ACCCAGCTTTTGTTCCCTTTAGTGAGGGTTAATTGCGCGCTTGGCGTAATCATGGTCATAGCTGTTTCCT
GTGTGAAATTGTTATCCGCTCACAATTCCACACAACATACGAGCCGGAAGCATAAAGTGTAAAGCCTGGG
GTGCCTAATGAGTGAGCTAACTCACATTAATTGCGTTGCGCTCACTGCCCGCTTTCCAGTCGGGAAACCT
GTCGTGCCAGCTGCATTAATGAATCGGCCAACGCGCGGGGAGAGGCGGTTTGCGTATTGGGCGCTCTTCC
GCTTCCTCGCTCACTGACTCGCTGCGCTCGGTCGTTCGGCTGCGGCGAGCGGTATCAGCTCACTCAAAGG
CGGTAATACGGTTATCCACAGAATCAGGGGATAACGCAGGAAAGAACATGTGAGCAAAAGGCCAGCAAAA
GGCCAGGAACCGTAAAAAGGCCGCGTTGCTGGCGTTTTTCCATAGGCTCCGCCCCCCTGACGAGCATCAC
AAAAATCGACGCTCAAGTCAGAGGTGGCGAAACCCGACAGGACTATAAAGATACCAGGCGTTTCCCCCTG
GAAGCTCCCTCGTGCGCTCTCCTGTTCCGACCCTGCCGCTTACCGGATACCTGTCCGCCTTTCTCCCTTC
GGGAACCGTGGCGCTTTCTCATAGCTCACGCTGTAGGTATCTCAGTTCGGTGTAGGTCGTTCGCTCCAAG
CTGGGCTGTGTGCACGAACCCCCCGTTCAGCCCGACCGCTGCGCCTTATCCGGTAACTATCGTCTTGAGT
CCAACCCGGTAAGACACGACTTATCGCCACTGGCAGCAGCCACTGGTAACAGGATTAGCAGAGCGAGGTA
TGTAGGCGGTGCTACAGAGTTCTTGAAGTGGTGGCCTAACTACGGCTACACTAGAAGAACAGTATTTGGT
ATCTGCGCTCTGCTGAAGCCAGTTACCTTCGGAAAAAGAGTTGGTAGCTCTTGATCCGGCAAACAAACCA
CCGCTGGTAGCGGTGGTTTTTTTGTTTGCAAGCAGCAGATTACGCGCAGAAAAAAAGGATCTCAAGAAGA
TCCTTTGATCTTTTCTACGGGGTCTGACGCTCAGTGGAACGAAAACTCACGTTAAGGGATTTTGGTCATG
AGATTATCAAAAAGGATCTTCACCTAGATCCTTTTAAATTAAAAATGAAGTTTTAAATCAATCTAAAGTA
TATATGAGTAAACTTGGTCTGACAGTTACCAATGCTTAATCAGTGAGGCACCTATCTCAGCGATCTGTCT
ATTTCGTTCATCCATAGTTGCCTGACTCCCCGTCGTGTAGATAACTACGATACGGGAGGGCTTACCATCT
GGCCCCAGTGCTGCAATGATACCGCGAGACCCACGCTCACCGGCTCCAGATTTATCAGCAATAAACCAGC
CAGCCGGAAGGGCCGAGCGCAGAAGTGGTCCTGCAACTTTATCCGCCTCCATCCAGTCTATTAATTGTTG
CCGGGAAGCTAGAGTAAGTAGTTCGCCAGTTAATAGTTTGCGCAACGTTGTTGCCATTGCTACAGGCATC
GTGGTGTCACGCTCGTCGTTTGGTATGGCTTCATTCAGCTCCGGTTCCCAACGATCAAGGCGAGTTACAT
GATCCCCCATGTTGTGCAAAAAAGCGGTTAGCTCCTTCGGTCCTCCGATCGTTGTCAGAAGTAACTTGGC
CGCAGTGTTATCACTCATGGTTATGGCAGCACTGCATAATTCTCTTACTGTCATGCCATCCGTAAGATGC
TTTTCTGTGACTGGTGAGTACTCAACCAAGTCATTCTGAGAATAGTGTATGCGGCGACCGAGTTGCTCTT
GCCCGGCGTCAATACGGGATAATACCGCGCCACATAGCAGAACTTTAAAAGTGCTCATCATTGGAAAACG
TTCTTCGGGGCGAAAACTCTCAAGGATCTTACCGCTGTTGAGATCCAGTTCGATGTAACCCACTCGTGCA
CCCAACTGATCTTCAGCATCTTTTACTTTCACCAGCGTTTCTGGGTGAGCAAAAACAGGAAGGCAAAATG
CCGCAAAAAAGGGAATAAGGGCGACACGGAAATGTTGAATACTCATACTCTTCCTTTTTCAATATTATTG
AAGCATTTATCAGGGTTATTGTCTCATGAGCGGATACATATTTGAATGTATTTAGAAAAATAAACAAATA
GGGGTTCCGCGCACATTTCCCCGAAAAGTGCCACCTG
[34 nt withheld, positions 11798-11831]
A
[89 nt withheld, positions 11833-11921]
C
[91 nt withheld, positions 11923-12013]
A
[49 nt withheld, positions 12015-12063]
CCTTTGACGTTGGAGTCCACGTTCTTT
[37 nt withheld, positions 12091-12127]
ACCCTATCTCGGTCTATTCTTTTGATTTATAAGGGATTTTGCCGATTTCGGCCTATTGGTTAAAAAATGA
GCTGATTTAACAAAAATTTAACGCGAATTTTAACAAAATATTAACGCTTACAATTTCCATTCGCCATTCA
GGCTGCGCAACTGTTGGGAAGGGCGATCGGTGCGGGCCTCTTCGCTATTACGCCAGCTGGCGAAAGGGGG
ATGTGCTGCAAGGCGATTAAGTTGGGTAACGCCA
